>Addgene plasmid #15616 | 9x HD-TgDeltaMOR23-Cherry | addgene partial sequence | sequence record 22044 | 15616 with M13F
GGAGCTGTTTAACGAGCTCACAACTTTTTAATGAAGTCACAACTTTTTAATGAAGTCACAACTTTTTAAT
GAAGTCGAGCTCACAACTTTTTAATGAAGTCACAACTTTTTAATGAAGTCACAACTTTTTAATGAAGTCG
AGCTCACAACTTTTTAATGAAGTCACAACTTTTTAATGAAGTCACAACTTTTTAATGAAGTCGAGCTCAT
GTGTCTAGTTGCATATGTAACAGAGGGTTGCCTAGTTGGCCATCAATGGGAGGAGAGGCCCTTGGTCTTG
TGAAGGTTCTATGCCCAATATAGGGGAATGCCAGGGCCAGGAAGTGGGAGTGGGTGTGTTGGGAAGCAGG
TCATTGGGAGGGTATAGGGGACTTTTGGACAGGAAACTAGGAAAGGGGATAGTATTTGAAATGTAAACGA
AGATAATATCTAATACAAAATTAAATTAAAAAAGAAGAAAACTGATGCACAACATCTTCAGAAACTTCTG
AAGGAAGGGAAGAAAGAAACACCTGGGAAGCAGCCTCTGGGGAATCCCAAAATGTCACCCCCTGAGATAA
GTAAAAACCCCTGTTTTTAATAAAATCCCCTGGTATCTATTTGTGACACGACTTTTCTGGTTCCCCTGAG
ATACCAAGGGAGCTGTG
