>Addgene plasmid #15616 | 9x HD-TgDeltaMOR23-Cherry | addgene partial sequence | sequence record 22045 | 15616 with M13R
TCACTAAAGGGAACAAAGCTGGGTACCGCTAGCTGGAAAGCTATGACGGATCAGTTTTTGGAGAGGGAGA
GTCAGTTTTCCTAAGGATGTGACTTCTCGTAGGTCAGTTACACTCTAGAGAGTCTAAAACATGCCCCTAT
AACCAGAAGTGTATGGACAGTACAAATTGGAATAGATGAGTTATTAAATAAAATCAAAGCAAAGAGAGTT
TGGGGTATAGAAAGGTGGAGCTAAGAGGAGTTTGGAGTAAATGGGATCAAAGTATATTATATGAAAAACT
CAAAGAATTGGTAAAAATATATTTAAATTAACACATTCATATTTATCCATAAAATTTGGTGAATTGTTCT
CTAAAGTTCAAAAATGTTCTGTTACCTCTAGCATCCCAAATTAGTTATGAAACTCAGGCTGCAAAGTTTC
TTCAGGAGCTATTAATCATGAGTTATGACATCAGCTATTACACTATTGAATTGGTATGGTTTGACACAGG
TGATACATATAAAGGACCTTCAACATCCTGCCTTGGAACTTTTAATATAAGCATCTACAGAACATAGAAA
GCCACAGGCCACCTAGAAGATGATCAACCCAATTTCTGTGAATCAGAATGGAAAATAAGGACTAGGACTT
GATTTGGGGATACAGTAATCATGAGTGTCCCA
