[The description below was written by a language model from this plasmid's Addgene catalogue record.]
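Description:
9x HD-TgDeltaMOR23-Cherry is a high-copy bacterial plasmid built on a pBS (pBluescript-type) backbone of about 3 kb. It is propagated in E. coli under ampicillin selection and serves as a carrier for a mouse transgene rather than as an expression vector in its own right. The roughly 7.7 kb insert, of mouse origin, was placed between SacI and NheI sites by restriction cloning. The record does not say whether these sites survived. No feature table is provided, so the exact boundaries and order of elements within the insert cannot be confirmed beyond what the insert name conveys.

The insert name, 9x HD-TgΔMOR23-IRES-taumCherry, indicates a deleted or shortened (Δ) version of a transgene for the odorant receptor gene MOR23, to which nine copies of a homeodomain (HD) binding motif have been added. The receptor sequence is followed by an internal ribosome entry site driving a tau-mCherry fusion. An IRES allows a second protein to be translated from the same transcript, so cells expressing the transgenic receptor also make the red reporter. Fusion to the microtubule-associated protein tau is generally used to carry a fluorescent protein into axons, which labels neuronal projections as well as cell bodies. The record does not name a promoter. Expression presumably relies on MOR23 regulatory sequence retained in the transgene together with the multimerised HD sites.

According to the associated publication title, the construct was used to generate transgenic mice to test how homeodomain binding motifs influence the probability that olfactory sensory neurons choose a given odorant receptor gene.
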