Addgene plasmid #15616: 9x HD-TgDeltaMOR23-Cherry
Depositing lab: Peter Mombaerts. Depositing organization: Rockefeller University. Publication: Homeodomain binding motifs modulate the probability of odorant receptor gene choice in transgenic mice. Vassalli A, Feinstein P, Mombaerts P. Mol Cell Neurosci. 2011 Feb;46(2):381-96. Epub 2010 Nov 26. 10.1016/j.mcn.2010.11.001 PubMed 21111823.
Backbone
  Vector backbone: pBS
  Backbone size w/o insert (bp): 3000
  Vector type: high copy number
Growth in bacteria
  Bacterial resistance: Ampicillin, 100 μg/mL
  Growth temperature: 37°C
  Growth strain: DH5alpha
  Copy number: High Copy
Gene/Insert
  Gene/Insert name: 9x HD-TgΔMOR23-IRES-taumCherry
  Species: M. musculus (mouse)
  Insert size (bp): 7700
  Cloning method: Restriction Enzyme; 5′ cloning site sacI (unknown if destroyed); 3′ cloning site nheI (unknown if destroyed)
  Sequencing primers: 5′ M13; 3′ reverse
Terms and licenses: Academic/Nonprofit Terms; Industry Terms: Not Available to Industry
How to cite: 9x HD-TgDeltaMOR23-Cherry was a gift from Peter Mombaerts (Addgene plasmid # 15616 ; http://n2t.net/addgene:15616 ; RRID:Addgene_15616)
